>Addgene plasmid #229224 | pET28b-ULP1-405-621 | addgene full sequence | sequence record 457073 | Addgene NGS Result
CGGATATAGTTCCTCCTTTCAGCAAAAAACCCCTCAAGACCCGTTTAGAGGCCCCAAGGGGTTATGCTAG
TTATTGCTCAGCGGTGGCAGCAGCCAACTCAGCTTCCTTTCGGGCTTTGTTAGCAGCCGGATCTCAGTGG
TGGTGGTGGTGGTGCTCGAGCTATTTTAAAGCGTCGGTTAAAATCAAATGGGCAATAAATCTTCTCATCC
TAATCGCATCTTTATAATCAAAATCCAATGGCGCATCTGCACTTCCATAGAGAGTATTCATACAAACATA
TATTCCACAGTCGTAGCCATTTGGTTGCTGCGGACAATCTAAATGAATCAAATCAAAGTCTTCTCCTATT
GTATGCTTACTTTCCTCCATAACATATTTTTGCAAGTCAGTCAGTATAGCGAAACTCATAGCATTTGGAC
CATTCGATAATGAATCTACGTAACCTATAGTTTTCTTTTTTAAATCAATTATGCCCAACGCCCAGTGGGA
TTGGTTCAAATTTATTGGTGTAAAGATTTTATCAAGTTTATCAATTTGTGTCTTCTTTCTCTTCATCCAC
CTCCGGACGCCTTGATAACCCCTTTCTGATAAATTGGTATAGAAAAATGAATTAAACGCCACTGTATTAG
GGGTAGATTTTTCAATGTATTTCATAAAAAACTCAATGATAGTGTCATTTAGCCATCTTCGTGGTGCCAA
GGTCTTAAAATCACGTACTGTTATCTCTATATTATCTCTATTCATTAACTGAGTATTTTCTCTAGATGCC
AAAGCTTTTTGTACTTGGTCATCGTCTTTTTCATTTAATTCAGGAACAAGGCTAGCCATATGGCTGCCGC
GCGGCACCAGGCCGCTGCTGTGATGATGATGATGATGGCTGCTGCCCATGGTATATCTCCTTCTTAAAGT
TAAACAAAATTATTTCTAGAGGGGAATTGTTATCCGCTCACAATTCCCCTATAGTGAGTCGTATTAATTT
CGCGGGATCGAGATCTCGATCCTCTACGCCGGACGCATCGTGGCCGGCATCACCGGCGCCACAGGTGCGG
TTGCTGGCGCCTATATCGCCGACATCACCGATGGGGAAGATCGGGCTCGCCACTTCGGGCTCATGAGCGC
TTGTTTCGGCGTGGGTATGGTGGCAGGCCCCGTGGCCGGGGGACTGTTGGGCGCCATCTCCTTGCATGCA
CCATTCCTTGCGGCGGCGGTGCTCAACGGCCTCAACCTACTACTGGGCTGCTTCCTAATGCAGGAGTCGC
ATAAGGGAGAGCGTCGAGATCCCGGACACCATCGAATGGCGCAAAACCTTTCGCGGTATGGCATGATAGC
GCCCGGAAGAGAGTCAATTCAGGGTGGTGAATGTGAAACCAGTAACGTTATACGATGTCGCAGAGTATGC
CGGTGTCTCTTATCAGACCGTTTCCCGCGTGGTGAACCAGGCCAGCCACGTTTCTGCGAAAACGCGGGAA
AAAGTGGAAGCGGCGATGGCGGAGCTGAATTACATTCCCAACCGCGTGGCACAACAACTGGCGGGCAAAC
AGTCGTTGCTGATTGGCGTTGCCACCTCCAGTCTGGCCCTGCACGCGCCGTCGCAAATTGTCGCGGCGAT
TAAATCTCGCGCCGATCAACTGGGTGCCAGCGTGGTGGTGTCGATGGTAGAACGAAGCGGCGTCGAAGCC
TGTAAAGCGGCGGTGCACAATCTTCTCGCGCAACGCGTCAGTGGGCTGATCATTAACTATCCGCTGGATG
ACCAGGATGCCATTGCTGTGGAAGCTGCCTGCACTAATGTTCCGGCGTTATTTCTTGATGTCTCTGACCA
GACACCCATCAACAGTATTATTTTCTCCCATGAAGACGGTACGCGACTGGGCGTGGAGCATCTGGTCGCA
TTGGGTCACCAGCAAATCGCGCTGTTAGCGGGCCCATTAAGTTCTGTCTCGGCGCGTCTGCGTCTGGCTG
GCTGGCATAAATATCTCACTCGCAATCAAATTCAGCCGATAGCGGAACGGGAAGGCGACTGGAGTGCCAT
GTCCGGTTTTCAACAAACCATGCAAATGCTGAATGAGGGCATCGTTCCCACTGCGATGCTGGTTGCCAAC
GATCAGATGGCGCTGGGCGCAATGCGCGCCATTACCGAGTCCGGGCTGCGCGTTGGTGCGGATATCTCGG
TAGTGGGATACGACGATACCGAAGACAGCTCATGTTATATCCCGCCGTTAACCACCATCAAACAGGATTT
TCGCCTGCTGGGGCAAACCAGCGTGGACCGCTTGCTGCAACTCTCTCAGGGCCAGGCGGTGAAGGGCAAT
CAGCTGTTGCCCGTCTCACTGGTGAAAAGAAAAACCACCCTGGCGCCCAATACGCAAACCGCCTCTCCCC
GCGCGTTGGCCGATTCATTAATGCAGCTGGCACGACAGGTTTCCCGACTGGAAAGCGGGCAGTGAGCGCA
ACGCAATTAATGTAAGTTAGCTCACTCATTAGGCACCGGGATCTCGACCGATGCCCTTGAGAGCCTTCAA
CCCAGTCAGCTCCTTCCGGTGGGCGCGGGGCATGACTATCGTCGCCGCACTTATGACTGTCTTCTTTATC
ATGCAACTCGTAGGACAGGTGCCGGCAGCGCTCTGGGTCATTTTCGGCGAGGACCGCTTTCGCTGGAGCG
CGACGATGATCGGCCTGTCGCTTGCGGTATTCGGAATCTTGCACGCCCTCGCTCAAGCCTTCGTCACTGG
TCCCGCCACCAAACGTTTCGGCGAGAAGCAGGCCATTATCGCCGGCATGGCGGCCCCACGGGTGCGCATG
ATCGTGCTCCTGTCGTTGAGGACCCGGCTAGGCTGGCGGGGTTGCCTTACTGGTTAGCAGAATGAATCAC
CGATACGCGAGCGAACGTGAAGCGACTGCTGCTGCAAAACGTCTGCGACCTGAGCAACAACATGAATGGT
CTTCGGTTTCCGTGTTTCGTAAAGTCTGGAAACGCGGAAGTCAGCGCCCTGCACCATTATGTTCCGGATC
TGCATCGCAGGATGCTGCTGGCTACCCTGTGGAACACCTACATCTGTATTAACGAAGCGCTGGCATTGAC
CCTGAGTGATTTTTCTCTGGTCCCGCCGCATCCATACCGCCAGTTGTTTACCCTCACAACGTTCCAGTAA
CCGGGCATGTTCATCATCAGTAACCCGTATCGTGAGCATCCTCTCTCGTTTCATCGGTATCATTACCCCC
ATGAACAGAAATCCCCCTTACACGGAGGCATCAGTGACCAAACAGGAAAAAACCGCCCTTAACATGGCCC
GCTTTATCAGAAGCCAGACATTAACGCTTCTGGAGAAACTCAACGAGCTGGACGCGGATGAACAGGCAGA
CATCTGTGAATCGCTTCACGACCACGCTGATGAGCTTTACCGCAGCTGCCTCGCGCGTTTCGGTGATGAC
GGTGAAAACCTCTGACACATGCAGCTCCCGGAGACGGTCACAGCTTGTCTGTAAGCGGATGCCGGGAGCA
GACAAGCCCGTCAGGGCGCGTCAGCGGGTGTTGGCGGGTGTCGGGGCGCAGCCATGACCCAGTCACGTAG
CGATAGCGGAGTGTATACTGGCTTAACTATGCGGCATCAGAGCAGATTGTACTGAGAGTGCACCATTGCG
GTGTGAAATACCGCACAGATGCGTAAGGAGAAAATACCGCATCAGGCGCTCTTCCGCTTCCTCGCTCACT
GACTCGCTGCGCTCGGTCGTTCGGCTGCGGCGAGCGGTATCAGCTCACTCAAAGGCGGTAATACGGTTAT
CCACAGAATCAGGGGATAACGCAGGAAAGAACATGTGAGCAAAAGGCCAGCAAAAGGCCAGGAACCGTAA
AAAGGCCGCGTTGCTGGCGTTTTTCCATAGGCTCCGCCCCCCTGACGAGCATCACAAAAATCGACGCTCA
AGTCAGAGGTGGCGAAACCCGACAGGACTATAAAGATACCAGGCGTTTCCCCCTGGAAGCTCCCTCGTGC
GCTCTCCTGTTCCGACCCTGCCGCTTACCGGATACCTGTCCGCCTTTCTCCCTTCGGGAAGCGTGGCGCT
TTCTCATAGCTCACGCTGTAGGTATCTCAGTTCGGTGTAGGTCGTTCGCTCCAAGCTGGGCTGTGTGCAC
GAACCCCCCGTTCAGCCCGACCGCTGCGCCTTATCCGGTAACTATCGTCTTGAGTCCAACCCGGTAAGAC
ACGACTTATCGCCACTGGCAGCAGCCACTGGTAACAGGATTAGCAGAGCGAGGTATGTAGGCGGTGCTAC
AGAGTTCTTGAAGTGGTGGCCTAACTACGGCTACACTAGAAGGACAGTATTTGGTATCTGCGCTCTGCTG
AAGCCAGTTACCTTCGGAAAAAGAGTTGGTAGCTCTTGATCCGGCAAACAAACCACCGCTGGTAGCGGTG
GTTTTTTTGTTTGCAAGCAGCAGATTACGCGCAGAAAAAAAGGATCTCAAGAAGATCCTTTGATCTTTTC
TACGGGGTCTGACGCTCAGTGGAACGAAAACTCACGTTAAGGGATTTTGGTCATGAACAATAAAACTGTC
TGCTTACATAAACAGTAATACAAGGGGTGTTATGAGCCATATTCAACGGGAAACGTCTTGCTCTAGGCCG
CGATTAAATTCCAACATGGATGCTGATTTATATGGGTATAAATGGGCTCGCGATAATGTCGGGCAATCAG
GTGCGACAATCTATCGATTGTATGGGAAGCCCGATGCGCCAGAGTTGTTTCTGAAACATGGCAAAGGTAG
CGTTGCCAATGATGTTACAGATGAGATGGTCAGACTAAACTGGCTGACGGAATTTATGCCTCTTCCGACC
ATCAAGCATTTTATCCGTACTCCTGATGATGCATGGTTACTCACCACTGCGATCCCCGGGAAAACAGCAT
TCCAGGTATTAGAAGAATATCCTGATTCAGGTGAAAATATTGTTGATGCGCTGGCAGTGTTCCTGCGCCG
GTTGCATTCGATTCCTGTTTGTAATTGTCCTTTTAACAGCGATCGCGTATTTCGTCTCGCTCAGGCGCAA
TCACGAATGAATAACGGTTTGGTTGATGCGAGTGATTTTGATGACGAGCGTAATGGCTGGCCTGTTGAAC
AAGTCTGGAAAGAAATGCATAAACTTTTGCCATTCTCACCGGATTCAGTCGTCACTCATGGTGATTTCTC
ACTTGATAACCTTATTTTTGACGAGGGGAAATTAATAGGTTGTATTGATGTTGGACGAGTCGGAATCGCA
GACCGATACCAGGATCTTGCCATCCTATGGAACTGCCTCGGTGAGTTTTCTCCTTCATTACAGAAACGGC
TTTTTCAAAAATATGGTATTGATAATCCTGATATGAATAAATTGCAGTTTCATTTGATGCTCGATGAGTT
TTTCTAAGAATTAATTCATGAGCGGATACATATTTGAATGTATTTAGAAAAATAAACAAATAGGGGTTCC
GCGCACATTTCCCCGAAAAGTGCCACCTAAATTGTAAGCGTTAATATTTTGTTAAAATTCGCGTTAAATT
TTTGTTAAATCAGCTCATTTTTTAACCAATAGGCCGAAATCGGCAAAATCCCTTATAAATCAAAAGAATA
GACCGAGATAGGGT
[37 nt withheld, positions 5615-5651]
AAAGAACGTGGACTCCAACGTCAAAGG
[49 nt withheld, positions 5679-5727]
T
[91 nt withheld, positions 5729-5819]
G
[124 nt withheld, positions 5821-5944]
CCCATTCGCCAATC
Features (pLannotate 1.2.2; 21 found; start..end, strand, type, name):
     23..70      -  terminator     T7 terminator: transcription terminator for bacteriophage T7 RNA polymerase
     78..127     -  CDS            SET1 (fragment): solubility-enhancement tag derived from T7 phage gene 10B
    137..154     -  CDS            9xHis (fragment): 9xHis affinity tag
    164..820     -  CDS            ULP1 (fragment): ULP1_YEAST - Experimental evidence at protein level: Swiss-Prot protein existence level 1. Protease that catalyzes two essential functions in the SUMO pathway: processing of full-length SMT3 to its mature form and deconjugation of SMT3 from targeted proteins. Has an essential role in the G2/M phase of the cell cycle. From Saccharomyces cerevisiae (strain ATCC 204508 / S288c) (Baker's yeast).
    833..850     -  CDS            thrombin site: thrombin recognition and cleavage site
    861..877     -  CDS            capTEV™ (fragment): composite tag for in vivo biotinylation, TEV protease cleavage, and 6xHis tagging
    896..918     -  RBS            RBS: efficient ribosome binding site from bacteriophage T7 gene 10 (Olins and Rangwala, 1989)
    933..957     -  protein_bind   lac operator: The lac repressor binds to the lac operator to inhibit transcription in E. coli. This inhibition can be relieved by adding lactose or isopropyl-β-D-thiogalactopyranoside (IPTG). lac repressor encoded by lacI
    958..976     -  promoter       T7 promoter: promoter for bacteriophage T7 RNA polymerase
    998..1277    +  CDS            TcR (fragment): tetracycline efflux protein; tet; confers resistance to tetracycline
   1285..1362    +  promoter       lacI promoter: lacI
   1363..2445    +  CDS            lacI: lac repressor; lacI; The lac repressor binds to the lac operator to inhibit transcription in E. coli. This inhibition can be relieved by adding lactose or isopropyl-β-D-thiogalactopyranoside (IPTG).
   2458..2479    +  protein_bind   CAP binding site: CAP binding activates transcription in the presence of cAMP. E. coli catabolite activator protein
   2494..2785    +  CDS            TcR (fragment): tetracycline efflux protein; tet; confers resistance to tetracycline
   2857..3237    -  CDS            YPB1_ECOLX: Protein predicted: Swiss-Prot protein existence level 4. From Escherichia coli.
   3254..3445    +  CDS            rop: Rop protein, which maintains plasmids at low copy number; rop
   3547..3686    +  misc_feature   bom: basis of mobility region from pBR322
   3872..4460    -  rep_origin     ori: high-copy-number ColE1/pMB1/pBR322/pUC origin of replication
   4582..5397    +  CDS            KanR: aminoglycoside phosphotransferase; aph(3')-Ia; confers resistance to kanamycin in bacteria or G418 (Geneticin®) in eukaryotes
   5406..5463    -  promoter       AmpR promoter (fragment): bla
   5516..5944    -  rep_origin     f1 ori (sequence partly withheld): f1 bacteriophage origin of replication; arrow indicates direction of (+) strand synthesis
