[The description below was written by a language model from this plasmid's Addgene catalogue record and pLannotate feature annotations shown in this document.]
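Description:
pET28b-ULP1-405-621 is a bacterial expression plasmid built on the pET28b backbone for producing a truncated form of the Saccharomyces cerevisiae SUMO protease Ulp1 in E. coli. The insert is recorded as residues 405–621 of ULP1, the C-terminal part of the protein. Ulp1 processes the yeast SUMO precursor Smt3 to its mature form and removes Smt3 from conjugated proteins. The stated purpose is simply expression of ULP1 protein. Recombinant Ulp1 of this kind is commonly used as a reagent to cleave SUMO fusion tags from purified proteins, although the record does not say so explicitly.

The annotated 5,958 nt sequence shows the standard pET expression cassette. A T7 promoter with an adjacent lac operator and the T7 gene 10 ribosome binding site drive the open reading frame, which ends at a T7 terminator. Upstream of the ULP1 fragment lie a short match annotated as part of a His-containing composite tag, most plausibly the vector's N-terminal His tag, and a thrombin cleavage site. A second His-tag fragment lies downstream, so the protein may carry histidine tags at both ends for metal-affinity purification. Whether the downstream tag is in frame cannot be confirmed from the table. A plasmid-borne lacI gene supplies repressor, so expression is IPTG-inducible in hosts that provide T7 RNA polymerase.

Selection is by kanamycin through the aph(3')-Ia gene. Replication relies on a ColE1/pBR322-type origin accompanied by rop and bom, and an f1 origin is also present. The catalogue lists the plasmid as high copy, although rop normally restrains copy number. The small TcR, SET1 and AmpR promoter fragments appear to be backbone remnants or partial annotation matches rather than functional elements.
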