Addgene plasmid #229224: pET28b-ULP1-405-621
Purpose: For expression of ULP1 protein
Depositing lab: Andy LiWang. Depositing organization: University of California, Merced.
Backbone
  Vector backbone: pET28b
  Vector type: Bacterial Expression
Growth in bacteria
  Bacterial resistance: Kanamycin, 50 μg/mL
  Growth temperature: 37°C
  Growth strain: DH5alpha
  Copy number: High Copy
Gene/Insert
  Gene/Insert name: ULP1
  Species: S. cerevisiae (budding yeast)
  Mutation: 405-621 (truncated)
  Entrez Gene: ULP1 (a.k.a. YPL020C, NIB1)
  Cloning method: Unknown
Terms and licenses: Academic/Nonprofit Terms; Industry Terms: Not Available to Industry
How to cite: pET28b-ULP1-405-621 was a gift from Andy LiWang (Addgene plasmid # 229224 ; http://n2t.net/addgene:229224 ; RRID:Addgene_229224)
